>Addgene plasmid #142142 | TFORF0035 | addgene full sequence | sequence record 309810 | Addgene NGS Result
TTAATGTAGTCTTATGCAATACTCTTGTAGTCTTGCAACATGGTAACGATGAGTTAGCAACATGCCTTAC
AAGGAGAGAAAAAGCACCGTGCATGCCGATTGGTGGAAGTAAGGTGGTACGATCGTGCCTTATTAGGAAG
GCAACAGACGGGTCTGACATGGATTGGACGAACCACTGAATTGCCGCATTGCAGAGATATTGTATTTAAG
TGCCTAGCTCGATACATAAACGGGTCTCTCTGGTTAGACCAGATCTGAGCCTGGGAGCTCTCTGGCTAAC
TAGGGAACCCACTGCTTAAGCCTCAATAAAGCTTGCCTTGAGTGCTTCAAGTAGTGTGTGCCCGTCTGTT
GTGTGACTCTGGTAACTAGAGATCCCTCAGACCCTTTTAGTCAGTGTGGAAAATCTCTAGCAGTGGCGCC
CGAACAGGGACTTGAAAGCGAAAGGGAAACCAGAGGAGCTCTCTCGACGCAGGACTCGGCTTGCTGAAGC
GCGCACGGCAAGAGGCGAGGGGCGGCGACTGGTGAGTACGCCAAAAATTTTGACTAGCGGAGGCTAGAAG
GAGAGAGATGGGTGCGAGAGCGTCAGTATTAAGCGGGGGAGAATTAGATCGCGATGGGAAAAAATTCGGT
TAAGGCCAGGGGGAAAGAAAAAATATAAATTAAAACATATAGTATGGGCAAGCAGGGAGCTAGAACGATT
CGCAGTTAATCCTGGCCTGTTAGAAACATCAGAAGGCTGTAGACAAATACTGGGACAGCTACAACCATCC
CTTCAGACAGGATCAGAAGAACTTAGATCATTATATAATACAGTAGCAACCCTCTATTGTGTGCATCAAA
GGATAGAGATAAAAGACACCAAGGAAGCTTTAGACAAGATAGAGGAAGAGCAAAACAAAAGTAAGACCAC
CGCACAGCAAGCGGCCGCTGATCTTCAGACCTGGAGGAGGAGATATGAGGGACAATTGGAGAAGTGAATT
ATATAAATATAAAGTAGTAAAAATTGAACCATTAGGAGTAGCACCCACCAAGGCAAAGAGAAGAGTGGTG
CAGAGAGAAAAAAGAGCAGTGGGAATAGGAGCTTTGTTCCTTGGGTTCTTGGGAGCAGCAGGAAGCACTA
TGGGCGCAGCGTCAATGACGCTGACGGTACAGGCCAGACAATTATTGTCTGGTATAGTGCAGCAGCAGAA
CAATTTGCTGAGGGCTATTGAGGCGCAACAGCATCTGTTGCAACTCACAGTCTGGGGCATCAAGCAGCTC
CAGGCAAGAATCCTGGCTGTGGAAAGATACCTAAAGGATCAACAGCTCCTGGGGATTTGGGGTTGCTCTG
GAAAACTCATTTGCACCACTGCTGTGCCTTGGAATGCTAGTTGGAGTAATAAATCTCTGGAACAGATTTG
GAATCACACGACCTGGATGGAGTGGGACAGAGAAATTAACAATTACACAAGCTTAATACACTCCTTAATT
GAAGAATCGCAAAACCAGCAAGAAAAGAATGAACAAGAATTATTGGAATTAGATAAATGGGCAAGTTTGT
GGAATTGGTTTAACATAACAAATTGGCTGTGGTATATAAAATTATTCATAATGATAGTAGGAGGCTTGGT
AGGTTTAAGAATAGTTTTTGCTGTACTTTCTATAGTGAATAGAGTTAGGCAGGGATATTCACCATTATCG
TTTCAGACCCACCTCCCAACCCCGAGGGGACCCATGCATTGCATCTCAATTAGTCAGCAACCAGGTGTGG
AAAGTCCCCAGGCTCCCCAGCAGGCAGAAGTATGCAAAGCATGCGTCTCAATTAGTCAGCAACCATAGTC
CCGCCCCTAACTCCGCCCATCCCGCCCCTAACTCCGCCCAGTTCCGCCCATTCTCCGCCCCATGGCTGAC
TAATTTTTTTTATTTATGCAGAGGCCGAGGCCGCCTCGGCCTCTGAGCTATTCCAGAAGTAGTGAGGAGG
CTTTTTTGGAGGCCTAGGCTTTTGCAAAAAGCTTTCTAGAGGTACCACCGGAGCTTACCATGACCGAGTA
CAAGCCCACGGTGCGCCTCGCCACCCGCGACGACGTCCCCAGGGCCGTACGCACCCTCGCCGCCGCGTTC
GCCGACTACCCCGCCACGCGCCACACCGTCGATCCGGACCGCCACATCGAGCGGGTCACCGAGCTGCAAG
AACTCTTCCTCACGCGCGTCGGGCTCGACATCGGCAAGGTGTGGGTCGCGGACGACGGCGCCGCCGTGGC
GGTCTGGACCACGCCGGAGAGCGTCGAAGCGGGGGCGGTGTTCGCCGAGATCGGCCCGCGCATGGCCGAG
TTGAGCGGTTCCCGGCTGGCCGCGCAGCAACAGATGGAAGGCCTCCTGGCGCCGCACCGGCCCAAGGAGC
CCGCGTGGTTCCTGGCCACCGTCGGCGTCTCGCCCGACCACCAGGGCAAGGGTCTGGGCAGCGCCGTCGT
GCTCCCCGGAGTGGAGGCGGCCGAGCGCGCCGGGGTGCCCGCCTTCCTGGAGACCTCCGCGCCCCGCAAC
CTCCCCTTCTACGAGCGGCTCGGCTTCACCGTCACCGCCGACGTCGAGGTGCCCGAAGGACCGCGCACCT
GGTGCATGACCCGCAAGCCCGGTGCCAGTTAACGAATTCTAGATCTTGAGACAAATGGCAGTATTCATCC
ACAATTTTAAAAGAAAAGGGGGGATTGGGGGGTACAGTGCAGGGGAAAGAATAGTAGACATAATAGCAAC
AGACATACAAACTAAAGAATTACAAAAACAAATTACAAAAATTCAAAATTTTCGGGTTTATTACAGGGAC
AGCAGAGATCCACTTTGGCGCCGGCTCGAGGCCTGCAGGTGCAAAGATGGATAAAGTTTTAAACAGAGAG
GAATCTTTGCAGCTAATGGACCTTCTAGGTCTTGAAAGGAGTGGGAATTGGCTCCGGTGCCCGTCAGTGG
GCAGAGCGCACATCGCCCACAGTCCCCGAGAAGTTGGGGGGAGGGGTCGGCAATTGAACCGGTGCCTAGA
GAAGGTGGCGCGGGGTAAACTGGGAAAGTGATGTCGTGTACTGGCTCCGCCTTTTTCCCGAGGGTGGGGG
AGAACCGTATATAAGTGCAGTAGTCGCCGTGAACGTTCTTTTTCGCAACGGGTTTGCCGCCAGAACACAG
GTAAGTGCCGTGTGTGGTTCCCGCGGGCCTGGCCTCTTTACGGGTTATGGCCCTTGCGTGCCTTGAATTA
CTTCCACCTGGCTGCAGTACGTGATTCTTGATCCCGAGCTTCGGGTTGGAAGTGGGTGGGAGAGTTCGAG
GCCTTGCGCTTAAGGAGCCCCTTCGCCTCGTGCTTGAGTTGAGGCCTGGCCTGGGCGCTGGGGCCGCCGC
GTGCGAATCTGGTGGCACCTTCGCGCCTGTCTCGCTGCTTTCGATAAGTCTCTAGCCATTTAAAATTTTT
GATGACCTGCTGCGACGCTTTTTTTCTGGCAAGATAGTCTTGTAAATGCGGGCCAAGATCTGCACACTGG
TATTTCGGTTTTTGGGGCCGCGGGCGGCGACGGGGCCCGTGCGTCCCAGCGCACATGTTCGGCGAGGCGG
GGCCTGCGAGCGCGGCCACCGAGAATCGGACGGGGGTAGTCTCAAGCTGGCCGGCCTGCTCTGGTGCCTG
GCCTCGCGCCGCCGTGTATCGCCCCGCCCTGGGCGGCAAGGCTGGCCCGGTCGGCACCAGTTGCGTGAGC
GGAAAGATGGCCGCTTCCCGGCCCTGCTGCAGGGAGCTCAAAATGGAGGACGCGGCGCTCGGGAGAGCGG
GCGGGTGAGTCACCCACACAAAGGAAAAGGGCCTTTCCGTCCTCAGCCGTCGCTTCATGTGACTCCACGG
AGTACCGGGCGCCGTCCAGGCACCTCGATTAGTTCTCGAGCTTTTGGAGTACGTCGTCTTTAGGTTGGGG
GGAGGGGTTTTATGCGATGGAGTTTCCCCACACTGAGTGGGTGGAGACTGAAGTTAGGCCAGCTTGGCAC
TTGATGTAATTCTCCTTGGAATTTGCCCTTTTTGAGTTTGGATCTTGGTTCATTCTCAAGCCTCAGACAG
TGGTTCAAAGTTTTTTTCTTCCATTTCAGGTGTCGTGAGGCTAGCACCGCCACCATGACCGCTCCCGAAA
AGCCCGTGAAACAAGAGGAAATGGCTGCCTTGGACGTGGATAGCGGCGGCGGCGGTGGCGGCGGCGGCGG
CCACGGCGAGTATCTGCAGCAGCAGCAACAGCACGGAAACGGTGCGGTGGCGGCGGCAGCGGCGGCCCAG
GACACTCAGCCGTCACCGCTCGCTCTGCTGGCCGCTACCTGCAGCAAGATAGGGCCGCCATCGCCGGGCG
ACGACGAGGAGGAGGCGGCCGCCGCAGCCGGGGCCCCCGCCGCCGCCGGAGCGACAGGTGATTTGGCTTC
TGCACAGTTAGGAGGAGCACCAAACCGATGGGAGGTTTTGTCAGCCACACCTACAACTATAAAAGATGAA
GCTGGTAATCTAGTCCAGATTCCAAGTGCTGCTACTTCAAGTGGGCAGTATGTTCTTCCCCTTCAGAATT
TGCAGAATCAACAAATATTTTCCGTTGCACCAGGATCAGATTCATCAAATGGTACAGTGTCCAGTGTTCA
ATATCAAGTGATACCACAGATCCAGTCAGCAGATGGTCAGCAGGTTCAAATTGGTTTCACAGGCTCTTCA
GATAATGGGGGTATAAATCAAGAAAGCAGTCAAATTCAGATCATTCCTGGCTCTAATCAAACCTTACTTG
CCTCTGGAACACCTTCTGCTAACATCCAGAATCTCATACCACAGACTGGTCAAGTCCAGGTTCAGGGAGT
TGCAATTGGTGGTTCATCTTTTCCTGGTCAAACCCAAGTAGTTGCTAATGTGCCTCTTGGTCTGCCAGGA
AATATTACGTTTGTACCAATCAATAGTGTCGATCTAGATTCTTTGGGACTCTCGGGCAGTTCTCAGACAA
TGACTGCAGGCATTAATGCCGACGGACATTTGATAAACACAGGACAAGCTATGGATAGTTCAGACAATTC
AGAAAGGACTGGTGAGCGGGTTTCTCCTGATATTAATGAAACTAATACTGATACAGATTTATTTGTGCCA
ACATCCTCTTCATCACAGTTGCCTGTTACGATAGATAGTACAGGTATATTACAACAAAACACAAATAGCT
TGACTACATCTAGTGGGCAGGTTCATTCTTCAGATCTTCAGGGAAATTATATCCAGTCGCCTGTTTCTGA
AGAGACACAGGCACAGAATATTCAGGTTTCTACAGCACAGCCTGTTGTACAGCATCTACAACTTCAAGAG
TCTCAGCAGCCAACCAGTCAAGCCCAAATTGTGCAAGGTATTACACCACAGACAATCCATGGTGTGCAAG
CCAGTGGTCAAAATATATCACAACAGGCTTTGCAAAATCTTCAGTTGCAGCTGAATCCTGGAACCTTTTT
AATTCAGGCACAGACAGTGACCCCTTCTGGACAGGTAACTTGGCAAACGTTTCAAGTACAAGGGGTCCAG
AACTTGCAGAATTTGCAAATACAGAATACTGCTGCCCAACAAATAACTTTGACGCCTGTTCAAACCCTCA
CACTTGGTCAAGTTGCGGCAGGTGGAGCCTTCACTTCAACTCCAGTTAGTCTAAGCACTGGTCAGTTGCC
AAATCTACAAACAGTTACAGTGAACTCTATAGATTCTGCTGGTATACAGCTACATCCAGGAGAGAATGCT
GACAGTCCTGCAGATATTAGGATCAAGGAAGAAGAACCTGATCCTGAAGAGTGGCAGCTCAGTGGTGATT
CTACCTTGAATACCAATGACCTAACACACTTAAGAGTACAGGTGGTAGATGAAGAAGGGGACCAACAACA
TCAAGAAGGAAAAAGACTTCGGAGGGTAGCTTGCACCTGTCCCAACTGTAAAGAAGGTGGTGGAAGAGGT
ACCAATCTTGGGAAAAAGAAGCAACACATTTGTCATATACCAGGATGTGGTAAAGTCTATGGGAAGACCT
CACATCTGAGAGCTCATCTGCGTTGGCATTCTGGAGAACGCCCTTTTGTTTGTAACTGGATGTACTGTGG
TAAAAGATTTACTCGAAGTGATGAATTACAGAGGCACAGAAGAACACATACAGGTGAGAAGAAATTTGTT
TGTCCAGAATGTTCAAAACGCTTTATGAGAAGTGACCACCTTGCCAAACATATTAAAACACACCAGAATA
AAAAAGGTATTCACTCTAGCAGTACAGTGCTGGCATCTGTGGAAGCTGCGCGAGATGATACTTTGATTAC
TGCAGGAGGAACAACGCTTATCCTTGCAAATATTCAACAAGGTTCTGTTTCAGGGATAGGAACTGTTAAT
ACTTCCGCCACCAGCAATCAAGATATCCTTACCAACACTGAAATACCTTTACAGCTTGTCACAGTTTCTG
GAAATGAGACAATGGAGTAGTAATGAACTAGTCCGTAACTTGAAAGTATTTCGATTTCTTGGCTTTATAT
ATCTTGTGGAAAGGACGAGTAGACCGGTAGATCTACCATCTGACGCGTTAAGTCGACAATCAACCTCTGG
ATTACAAAATTTGTGAAAGATTGACTGGTATTCTTAACTATGTTGCTCCTTTTACGCTATGTGGATACGC
TGCTTTAATGCCTTTGTATCATGCTATTGCTTCCCGTATGGCTTTCATTTTCTCCTCCTTGTATAAATCC
TGGTTGCTGTCTCTTTATGAGGAGTTGTGGCCCGTTGTCAGGCAACGTGGCGTGGTGTGCACTGTGTTTG
CTGACGCAACCCCCACTGGTTGGGGCATTGCCACCACCTGTCAGCTCCTTTCCGGGACTTTCGCTTTCCC
CCTCCCTATTGCCACGGCGGAACTCATCGCCGCCTGCCTTGCCCGCTGCTGGACAGGGGCTCGGCTGTTG
GGCACTGACAATTCCGTGGTGTTGTCGGGGAAATCATCGTCCTTTCCTTGGCTGCTCGCCTGTGTTGCCA
CCTGGATTCTGCGCGGGACGTCCTTCTGCTACGTCCCTTCGGCCCTCAATCCAGCGGACCTTCCTTCCCG
CGGCCTGCTGCCGGCTCTGCGGCCTCTTCCGCGTCTTCGCCTTCGCCCTCAGACGAGTCGGATCTCCCTT
TGGGCCGCCTCCCCGCGTCGACTTTAAGACCAATGACTTACAAGGCAGCTGTAGATCTTAGCCACTTTTT
AAAAGAAAAGGGGGGACTGGAAGGGCTAATTCACTCCCAACGAAGACAAGATCTGCTTTTTGCTTGTACT
GGGTCTCTCTGGTTAGACCAGATCTGAGCCTGGGAGCTCTCTGGCTAACTAGGGAACCCACTGCTTAAGC
CTCAATAAAGCTTGCCTTGAGTGCTTCAAGTAGTGTGTGCCCGTCTGTTGTGTGACTCTGGTAACTAGAG
ATCCCTCAGACCCTTTTAGTCAGTGTGGAAAATCTCTAGCAGTACGTATAGTAGTTCATGTCATCTTATT
ATTCAGTATTTATAACTTGCAAAGAAATGAATATCAGAGAGTGAGAGGAACTTGTTTATTGCAGCTTATA
ATGGTTACAAATAAAGCAATAGCATCACAAATTTCACAAATAAAGCATTTTTTTCACTGCATTCTAGTTG
TGGTTTGTCCAAACTCATCAATGTATCTTATCATGTCTGGCTCTAGCTATCCCGCCCCTAACTCCGCCCA
TCCCGCCCCTAACTCCGCCCAGTTCCGCCCATTCTCCGCCCCATGGCTGACTAATTTTTTTTATTTATGC
AGAGGCCGAGGCCGCCTCGGCCTCTGAGCTATTCCAGAAGTAGTGAGGAGGCTTTTTTGGAGGCCTAGGG
ACGTACCCAATTCGCCCTATAGTGAGTCGTATTACGCGCGCTCACTGGCCGTCGTTTTACAACGTCGTGA
CTGGGAAAACCCTGGCGTTACCCAACTTAATCGCCTTGCAGCACATCCCCCTTTCGCCAGCTGGCGTAAT
AGCGAAGAGGCCCGCACCGATCGCCCTTCCCAACAGTTGCGCAGCCTGAATGGCGAATGGG
[124 nt withheld, positions 8042-8165]
C
[91 nt withheld, positions 8167-8257]
A
[49 nt withheld, positions 8259-8307]
CCTTTGACGTTGGAGTCCACGTTCTTT
[37 nt withheld, positions 8335-8371]
ACCCTATCTCGGTCTATTCTTTTGATTTATAAGGGATTTTGCCGATTTCGGCCTATTGGTTAAAAAATGA
GCTGATTTAACAAAAATTTAACGCGAATTTTAACAAAATATTAACGCTTACAATTTAGGTGGCACTTTTC
GGGGAAATGTGCGCGGAACCCCTATTTGTTTATTTTTCTAAATACATTCAAATATGTATCCGCTCATGAG
ACAATAACCCTGATAAATGCTTCAATAATATTGAAAAAGGAAGAGTATGAGTATTCAACATTTCCGTGTC
GCCCTTATTCCCTTTTTTGCGGCATTTTGCCTTCCTGTTTTTGCTCACCCAGAAACGCTGGTGAAAGTAA
AAGATGCTGAAGATCAGTTGGGTGCACGAGTGGGTTACATCGAACTGGATCTCAACAGCGGTAAGATCCT
TGAGAGTTTTCGCCCCGAAGAACGTTTTCCAATGATGAGCACTTTTAAAGTTCTGCTATGTGGCGCGGTA
TTATCCCGTATTGACGCCGGGCAAGAGCAACTCGGTCGCCGCATACACTATTCTCAGAATGACTTGGTTG
AGTACTCACCAGTCACAGAAAAGCATCTTACGGATGGCATGACAGTAAGAGAATTATGCAGTGCTGCCAT
AACCATGAGTGATAACACTGCGGCCAACTTACTTCTGACAACGATCGGAGGACCGAAGGAGCTAACCGCT
TTTTTGCACAACATGGGGGATCATGTAACTCGCCTTGATCGTTGGGAACCGGAGCTGAATGAAGCCATAC
CAAACGACGAGCGTGACACCACGATGCCTGTAGCAATGGCAACAACGTTGCGCAAACTATTAACTGGCGA
ACTACTTACTCTAGCTTCCCGGCAACAATTAATAGACTGGATGGAGGCGGATAAAGTTGCAGGACCACTT
CTGCGCTCGGCCCTTCCGGCTGGCTGGTTTATTGCTGATAAATCTGGAGCCGGTGAGCGTGGGTCTCGCG
GTATCATTGCAGCACTGGGGCCAGATGGTAAGCCCTCCCGTATCGTAGTTATCTACACGACGGGGAGTCA
GGCAACTATGGATGAACGAAATAGACAGATCGCTGAGATAGGTGCCTCACTGATTAAGCATTGGTAACTG
TCAGACCAAGTTTACTCATATATACTTTAGATTGATTTAAAACTTCATTTTTAATTTAAAAGGATCTAGG
TGAAGATCCTTTTTGATAATCTCATGACCAAAATCCCTTAACGTGAGTTTTCGTTCCACTGAGCGTCAGA
CCCCGTAGAAAAGATCAAAGGATCTTCTTGAGATCCTTTTTTTCTGCGCGTAATCTGCTGCTTGCAAACA
AAAAAACCACCGCTACCAGCGGTGGTTTGTTTGCCGGATCAAGAGCTACCAACTCTTTTTCCGAAGGTAA
CTGGCTTCAGCAGAGCGCAGATACCAAATACTGTTCTTCTAGTGTAGCCGTAGTTAGGCCACCACTTCAA
GAACTCTGTAGCACCGCCTACATACCTCGCTCTGCTAATCCTGTTACCAGTGGCTGCTGCCAGTGGCGAT
AAGTCGTGTCTTACCGGGTTGGACTCAAGACGATAGTTACCGGATAAGGCGCAGCGGTCGGGCTGAACGG
GGGGTTCGTGCACACAGCCCAGCTTGGAGCGAACGACCTACACCGAACTGAGATACCTACAGCGTGAGCT
ATGAGAAAGCGCCACGCTTCCCGAAGGGAGAAAGGCGGACAGGTATCCGGTAAGCGGCAGGGTCGGAACA
GGAGAGCGCACGAGGGAGCTTCCAGGGGGAAACGCCTGGTATCTTTATAGTCCTGTCGGGTTTCGCCACC
TCTGACTTGAGCGTCGATTTTTGTGATGCTCGTCAGGGGGGCGGAGCCTATGGAAAAACGCCAGCAACGC
GGCCTTTTTACGGTTCCTGGCCTTTTGCTGGCCTTTTGCTCACATGTTCTTTCCTGCGTTATCCCCTGAT
TCTGTGGATAACCGTATTACCGCCTTTGAGTGAGCTGATACCGCTCGCCGCAGCCGAACGACCGAGCGCA
GCGAGTCAGTGAGCGAGGAAGCGGAAGAGCGCCCAATACGCAAACCGCCTCTCCCCGCGCGTTGGCCGAT
TCATTAATGCAGCTGGCACGACAGGTTTCCCGACTGGAAAGCGGGCAGTGAGCGCAACGCAATTAATGTG
AGTTAGCTCACTCATTAGGCACCCCAGGCTTTACACTTTATGCTTCCGGCTCGTATGTTGTGTGGAATTG
TGAGCGGATAACAATTTCACACAGGAAACAGCTATGACCATGATTACGCCAAGCGCGCAATTAACCCTCA
CTAAAGGGAACAAAAGCTGGAGCTGCAAGC
Features (pLannotate 1.2.2; 31 found; start..end, strand, type, name):
      5..231     +  promoter       RSV promoter: Rous sarcoma virus enhancer/promoter
    232..412     +  LTR            5' LTR (truncated): truncated 5' long terminal repeat (LTR) from HIV-1
    459..584     +  misc_feature   HIV-1 Ψ: packaging signal of human immunodeficiency virus type 1
    568..931     +  CDS            HIV-1 gag (fragment): gag protein from human immunodeficiency virus 1; gag
   1077..1310    +  misc_feature   RRE: The Rev response element (RRE) of HIV-1 allows for Rev-dependent mRNA export from the nucleus to the cytoplasm.
   1687..1713    +  CDS            Rev (fragment): human immunodeficiency virus 1 (HIV-1) Rev protein; rev; enhances nuclear export of unspliced and incompletely spliced viral mRNAs
   1720..1743    +  promoter       SV40 promoter (fragment): SV40 early promoter
   1744..1815    +  promoter       SV40 promoter (fragment): SV40 enhancer and early promoter
   1839..1974    +  rep_origin     SV40 ori: SV40 origin of replication
   2020..2616    +  CDS            PuroR (fragment): puromycin N-acetyltransferase; pac from Streptomyces; confers resistance to puromycin
   2665..2782    +  misc_feature   cPPT/CTS: central polypurine tract and central termination sequence of HIV-1
   2847..2913    +  CDS            small t antigen (fragment): SV40 (simian virus 40) small t antigen
   2920..4098    +  promoter       EF-1α promoter: strong constitutive promoter for human elongation factor EF-1α
   4115..6457    +  CDS            SP3: SP3_HUMAN - Experimental evidence at protein level: Swiss-Prot protein existence level 1. Transcriptional factor that can act as an activator or repressor depending on isoform and/or post-translational modifications. Binds to GT and GC boxes promoter elements. Competes with SP1 for the GC-box promoters. Weak activator of transcription but can activate a number of genes involved in different processes such as cell-cycle regulation, hormone-induction and house-keeping. From Homo sapiens (Human).
   6473..6526    +  promoter       U6 promoter (fragment): RNA polymerase III promoter for human U6 snRNA
   6568..7156    +  misc_feature   WPRE: woodchuck hepatitis virus posttranscriptional regulatory element
   7207..7226    +  misc_feature   cPPT/CTS (fragment): central polypurine tract and central termination sequence of HIV-1
   7228..7461    +  LTR            3' LTR (ΔU3): self-inactivating 3' long terminal repeat (LTR) from HIV-1
   7539..7660    +  polyA_signal   SV40 poly(A) signal: SV40 polyadenylation signal
   7700..7835    +  rep_origin     SV40 ori: SV40 origin of replication
   7856..7874    -  promoter       T7 promoter: promoter for bacteriophage T7 RNA polymerase
   7882..8037    +  CDS            lacZα (fragment): LacZα fragment of β-galactosidase; lacZ fragment
   8042..8470    +  rep_origin     f1 ori (sequence partly withheld): f1 bacteriophage origin of replication; arrow indicates direction of (+) strand synthesis
   8523..8627    +  promoter       AmpR promoter: bla
   8628..9488    +  CDS            AmpR: β-lactamase; bla; confers resistance to ampicillin, carbenicillin, and related antibiotics
   9659..10247   +  rep_origin     ori: high-copy-number ColE1/pMB1/pBR322/pUC origin of replication
  10430..10522   +  CDS            lacI (fragment): lac repressor; lacI; The lac repressor binds to the lac operator to inhibit transcription in E. coli. This inhibition can be relieved by adding lactose or isopropyl-β-D-thiogalactopyranoside (IPTG).
  10535..10556   +  protein_bind   CAP binding site: CAP binding activates transcription in the presence of cAMP. E. coli catabolite activator protein
  10571..10601   +  promoter       lac promoter: promoter for the E. coli lac operon
  10605..10627   +  protein_bind   lac operator (fragment): The lac repressor binds to the lac operator to inhibit transcription in E. coli. This inhibition can be relieved by adding lactose or isopropyl-β-D-thiogalactopyranoside (IPTG). lac repressor encoded by lacI
  10670..10688   +  promoter       T3 promoter: promoter for bacteriophage T3 RNA polymerase
