[The description below was written by a language model from this plasmid's Addgene catalogue record and pLannotate feature annotations shown in this document.]
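Description:
TFORF0035 is a lentiviral mammalian expression plasmid built on the pLX_TRC317 backbone, carrying the human transcription factor SP3 as one member of a barcoded transcription factor ORF collection. It is propagated in E. coli through a high-copy ColE1/pUC-type origin with ampicillin selection (AmpR); an f1 origin and remnants of a lac/lacZα cloning region flanked by T7 and T3 promoters are also annotated in the bacterial portion. The depositor warns that the plasmid may recombine during propagation, as is common for LTR-containing vectors.

The viral cassette has a third-generation layout. An RSV promoter fused to a truncated HIV-1 5' LTR drives genomic RNA production in packaging cells. It is followed by the Ψ packaging signal with a gag fragment, the Rev response element for Rev-dependent nuclear export, a cPPT/CTS element, and a self-inactivating ΔU3 3' LTR with a downstream SV40 polyadenylation signal. Within the transfer region, an SV40 early promoter/origin segment precedes the puromycin N-acetyltransferase gene, which allows selection of transduced cells. The strong constitutive EF-1α promoter drives the SP3 ORF, a synthesized sequence corresponding to a RefSeq/Ensembl transcript, and a WPRE downstream enhances transcript expression. SP3 binds GC and GT boxes and can act as an activator or repressor.

According to the record, each vector in the collection carries a unique 24-bp barcode that identifies the ORF in pooled overexpression screens. The barcode is not annotated in the feature table, so its position is not stated; a short U6 promoter fragment is called between the ORF and the WPRE. The collection is associated with screening transcription factors for directed differentiation.
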