Addgene plasmid #142142: TFORF0035
Purpose: Lentiviral vector for overexpressing transcription factor ORFs with unique 24-bp barcodes. Barcodes facilitate identification of transcription factors in pooled screens.
Depositing lab: Feng Zhang. Depositing organization: Broad Institute. Publication: A transcription factor atlas of directed differentiation. Joung J, Ma S, Tay T, Geiger-Schuller KR, Kirchgatterer PC, Verdine VK, Guo B, Arias-Garcia MA, Allen WE, Singh A, Kuksenko O, Abudayyeh OO, Gootenberg JS, Fu Z, Macrae RK, Buenrostro JD, Regev A, Zhang F. Cell. 2023 Jan 5;186(1):209-229.e26. doi: 10.1016/j.cell.2022.11.026. PubMed 36608654.
Backbone
  Vector backbone: pLX_TRC317
  Backbone manufacturer: Broad Institute Genetic Perturbation Platform
  Backbone size w/o insert (bp): 8264
  Vector type: Mammalian Expression, Lentiviral
  Selectable markers: Puromycin
Growth in bacteria
  Bacterial resistance: Ampicillin, 100 μg/mL
  Growth temperature: 37°C
  Growth strain: NEB Stable
  Copy number: High Copy
Gene/Insert
  Gene/Insert name: SP3
  Species: H. sapiens (human)
  Insert size (bp): 2447
  Entrez Gene: SP3 (a.k.a. SPR2)
  Promoter: EF1a
  Cloning method: Unknown
  Sequencing primers: 5′ GGGTGGAGACTGAAGTTAGGCCAG; 3′ CACATAGCGTAAAAGGAGCAACATAG
Terms and licenses: Academic/Nonprofit Terms; Industry Terms: Not Available to Industry
Depositor comments: NM_003111,ENST00000310015 . The transcription factor ORF portion of this plasmid was synthesized by Genewiz. Please test multiple small colonies in case of plasmid recombination. To make this collection available in a timely manner, a portion of this collection was not fully sequenced by Addgene. If an Addgene verified full plasmid sequence is not available, please contact us prior to placing an order to request the full sequence.
How to cite: TFORF0035 was a gift from Feng Zhang (Addgene plasmid # 142142 ; http://n2t.net/addgene:142142 ; RRID:Addgene_142142)
