>Addgene plasmid #142142 | TFORF0035 | depositor partial sequence | sequence record 278564 | Insert
ACCGCCACCATGACCGCTCCCGAAAAGCCCGTGAAACAAGAGGAAATGGCTGCCTTGGACGTGGATAGCG
GCGGCGGCGGTGGCGGCGGCGGCGGCCACGGCGAGTATCTGCAGCAGCAGCAACAGCACGGAAACGGTGC
GGTGGCGGCGGCAGCGGCGGCCCAGGACACTCAGCCGTCACCGCTCGCTCTGCTGGCCGCTACCTGCAGC
AAGATAGGGCCGCCATCGCCGGGCGACGACGAGGAGGAGGCGGCCGCCGCAGCCGGGGCCCCCGCCGCCG
CCGGAGCGACAGGTGATTTGGCTTCTGCACAGTTAGGAGGAGCACCAAACCGATGGGAGGTTTTGTCAGC
CACACCTACAACTATAAAAGATGAAGCTGGTAATCTAGTCCAGATTCCAAGTGCTGCTACTTCAAGTGGG
CAGTATGTTCTTCCCCTTCAGAATTTGCAGAATCAACAAATATTTTCCGTTGCACCAGGATCAGATTCAT
CAAATGGTACAGTGTCCAGTGTTCAATATCAAGTGATACCACAGATCCAGTCAGCAGATGGTCAGCAGGT
TCAAATTGGTTTCACAGGCTCTTCAGATAATGGGGGTATAAATCAAGAAAGCAGTCAAATTCAGATCATT
CCTGGCTCTAATCAAACCTTACTTGCCTCTGGAACACCTTCTGCTAACATCCAGAATCTCATACCACAGA
CTGGTCAAGTCCAGGTTCAGGGAGTTGCAATTGGTGGTTCATCTTTTCCTGGTCAAACCCAAGTAGTTGC
TAATGTGCCTCTTGGTCTGCCAGGAAATATTACGTTTGTACCAATCAATAGTGTCGATCTAGATTCTTTG
GGACTCTCGGGCAGTTCTCAGACAATGACTGCAGGCATTAATGCCGACGGACATTTGATAAACACAGGAC
AAGCTATGGATAGTTCAGACAATTCAGAAAGGACTGGTGAGCGGGTTTCTCCTGATATTAATGAAACTAA
TACTGATACAGATTTATTTGTGCCAACATCCTCTTCATCACAGTTGCCTGTTACGATAGATAGTACAGGT
ATATTACAACAAAACACAAATAGCTTGACTACATCTAGTGGGCAGGTTCATTCTTCAGATCTTCAGGGAA
ATTATATCCAGTCGCCTGTTTCTGAAGAGACACAGGCACAGAATATTCAGGTTTCTACAGCACAGCCTGT
TGTACAGCATCTACAACTTCAAGAGTCTCAGCAGCCAACCAGTCAAGCCCAAATTGTGCAAGGTATTACA
CCACAGACAATCCATGGTGTGCAAGCCAGTGGTCAAAATATATCACAACAGGCTTTGCAAAATCTTCAGT
TGCAGCTGAATCCTGGAACCTTTTTAATTCAGGCACAGACAGTGACCCCTTCTGGACAGGTAACTTGGCA
AACGTTTCAAGTACAAGGGGTCCAGAACTTGCAGAATTTGCAAATACAGAATACTGCTGCCCAACAAATA
ACTTTGACGCCTGTTCAAACCCTCACACTTGGTCAAGTTGCGGCAGGTGGAGCCTTCACTTCAACTCCAG
TTAGTCTAAGCACTGGTCAGTTGCCAAATCTACAAACAGTTACAGTGAACTCTATAGATTCTGCTGGTAT
ACAGCTACATCCAGGAGAGAATGCTGACAGTCCTGCAGATATTAGGATCAAGGAAGAAGAACCTGATCCT
GAAGAGTGGCAGCTCAGTGGTGATTCTACCTTGAATACCAATGACCTAACACACTTAAGAGTACAGGTGG
TAGATGAAGAAGGGGACCAACAACATCAAGAAGGAAAAAGACTTCGGAGGGTAGCTTGCACCTGTCCCAA
CTGTAAAGAAGGTGGTGGAAGAGGTACCAATCTTGGGAAAAAGAAGCAACACATTTGTCATATACCAGGA
TGTGGTAAAGTCTATGGGAAGACCTCACATCTGAGAGCTCATCTGCGTTGGCATTCTGGAGAACGCCCTT
TTGTTTGTAACTGGATGTACTGTGGTAAAAGATTTACTCGAAGTGATGAATTACAGAGGCACAGAAGAAC
ACATACAGGTGAGAAGAAATTTGTTTGTCCAGAATGTTCAAAACGCTTTATGAGAAGTGACCACCTTGCC
AAACATATTAAAACACACCAGAATAAAAAAGGTATTCACTCTAGCAGTACAGTGCTGGCATCTGTGGAAG
CTGCGCGAGATGATACTTTGATTACTGCAGGAGGAACAACGCTTATCCTTGCAAATATTCAACAAGGTTC
TGTTTCAGGGATAGGAACTGTTAATACTTCCGCCACCAGCAATCAAGATATCCTTACCAACACTGAAATA
CCTTTACAGCTTGTCACAGTTTCTGGAAATGAGACAATGGAGTAGTAATGAACTAGTCCGTAACTTGAAA
GTATTTCGATTTCTTGGCTTTATATATCTTGTGGAAAGGACGAGTAGACCGGTAGATCTACCATCTG
