>Addgene plasmid #142142 | TFORF0035 | depositor partial sequence | sequence record 278565 | Barcode
GTAGACCGGTAGATCTACCATCTG
